>Addgene plasmid #216414 | AAV2_CAG_oROS-HT_WPRE | addgene full sequence | sequence record 429731 | Addgene NGS Result
GCCACCATGGAGATGGCGAGCCAGCAGGGCGAGACGATGTCCGGACCGCTGCACATTGGTTTGATTCCCA
CAGTTGGACCGTACCTGCTACCGCATATTATCCCTATGCTGCACCAGACCTTTCCAAAGCTGGAAATGTA
TCTGCATGAAGCACAGACCCACCAGTTACTGGCGCAACTGGACAGCGGCAAACTCGATTGCGTGATCCTC
GCACTGGTGAAAGAGAGCGAAGCATTCATTGAAGTGCCGTTGTTTGATGAGCCAATGTTGCTGGCTATCT
ATGAAGATCACCCGTGGGCGAACCGCGAATGCGTACCGATGGCCGATCTGGCAGGGGAAAAACTGCTGAT
GCTGGAAGATGGTCACTGTTTGCGCGATCAGGCAATGGGTTTCTGTTTTGAAGCCGGGGCGCTGAGCTCA
ACGGGTGAGACCTTCCAGGCCTTCCGCACCACCGACGTCGGCCGCAAGCTGATCATCGATCAGAACGTTT
TTATCGAGGGTACGCTGCCGATGGGTGTCGTCCGCCCGCTGACTGAAGTCGAGATGGACCATTACCGCGA
GCCGTTCCTGAATCCTGTTGACCGCGAGCCACTGTGGCGCTTCCCAAACGAGCTGCCAATCGCCGGTGAG
CCAGCGAACATCGTCGCGCTGGTCGAAGAATACATGGACTGGCTGCACCAGTCCCCTGTCCCGAAGCTGC
TGTTCTGGGGCACCCCAGGCGTTCTGATCCCACCGGCCGAAGCCGCTCGCCTGGCCAAAAGCCTGCCTAA
CTGCAAGGCTGTGGACATCGGCCCGGGTCTGAATCTGCTGCAAGAAGACAACCCGGACCTGATCGGCAGC
GAGATCGCGCGCTGGCTGTCGACGCTCGAGATTTCCGGCGGAGGAACAGGTGGTTCTGGTGGAACAGGGG
GTAGCGGAGGTACAGGAGGAAGTATGGCGGAGATCGGAACTGGATTCCCGTTTGATCCGCATTATGTGGA
AGTTCTGGGAGAGCGCATGCATTATGTGGACGTTGGTCCTCGTGATGGGACACCAGTGCTGTTCCTTCAC
GGCAATCCGACATCGTCGTACGTGTGGCGTAATATCATCCCGCACGTTGCCCCCACGCACCGCTGCATTG
CCCCTGACTTAATTGGTATGGGGAAAAGTGATAAGCCTGATCTGGGGTACTTCTTTGACGACCACGTACG
CTTCATGGATGCTTTTATTGAAGCATTGGGTTTGGAGGAAGTAGTTTTGGTGATCCATGATTGGGGTAGT
GCTCTGGGGTTCCATTGGGCCAAGCGTAACCCAGAACGCGTGAAAGGAATTGCCTTTATGGAGTTCATCC
GTCCGATTCCAACATGGGACGAATGGCGACCGGACCAACTGGATGAAGATACACACTTCCGCGCGACCAG
CCTGGAAACTCTGCGCAACATGGTGGCGGCAGGTAGCGGGATCACTTTACTGCCAGCGCTGGCTGTGCCG
CCGGAGCGCAAACGCGATGGGGTTGTTTATCTGCCGTGCATTAAGCCGGAACCACGCCGCACTATTGGTC
TGGTTTATCGTCCTGGCTCACCGCTGCGCAGCCGCTATGAGCAGCTGGCAGAGGCCATCCGCGCAAGAAT
GGATGGCCATTTCGATAAAGTTTTAAAACAGGCGGTTTAAAAGCTTATCGATAATCAACCTCTGGATTAC
AAAATTTGTGAAAGATTGACTGGTATTCTTAACTATGTTGCTCCTTTTACGCTATGTGGATACGCTGCTT
TAATGCCTTTGTATCATGCTATTGCTTCCCGTATGGCTTTCATTTTCTCCTCCTTGTATAAATCCTGGTT
GCTGTCTCTTTATGAGGAGTTGTGGCCCGTTGTCAGGCAACGTGGCGTGGTGTGCACTGTGTTTGCTGAC
GCAACCCCCACTGGTTGGGGCATTGCCACCACCTGTCAGCTCCTTTCCGGGACTTTCGCTTTCCCCCTCC
CTATTGCCACGGCGGAACTCATCGCCGCCTGCCTTGCCCGCTGCTGGACAGGGGCTCGGCTGTTGGGCAC
TGACAATTCCGTGGTGTTGTCGGGGAAATCATCGTCCTTTCCTTGGCTGCTCGCCTGTGTTGCCACCTGG
ATTCTGCGCGGGACGTCCTTCTGCTACGTCCCTTCGGCCCTCAATCCAGCGGACCTTCCTTCCCGCGGCC
TGCTGCCGGCTCTGCGGCCTCTTCCGCGTCTTCGCCTTCGCCCTCAGACGAGTCGGATCTCCCTTTGGGC
CGCCTCCCCGCATCGATACCGTCGACCCGGGCGGCCGCTTCGAGCAGACATGATAAGATACATTGATGAG
TTTGGACAAACCACAACTAGAATGCAGTGAAAAAAATGCTTTATTTGTGAAATTTGTGATGCTATTGCTT
TATTTGTAACCATTATAAGCTGCAATAAACAAGTTAACAACAACAATTGCATTCATTTTATGTTTCAGGT
TCAGGGGGAGATGTGGGAGGTTTTTTAAAGCAAGTAAAACCTCTACAAATGTGGTAAAATCGATAAGGAT
CTTCCTAGAGCATGGCTACGTAGATAAGTAGCATGGCGGGTTAATCATTAACTACAAGGAACCCCTAGTG
ATGGAGTTGGCCACTCCCTCTCTGCGCGCTCGCTCGCTCACTGAGGCCGGGCGACCAAAGGTCGCCCGAC
GCCCGGGCTTTGCCCGGGCGGCCTCAGTGAGCGAGCGAGCGCGCAGCTGCATTAATGAATCGGCCAACGC
GCGGGGAGAGGCGGTTTGCGTATTGGGCGCTCTTCCGCTTCCTCGCTCACTGACTCGCTGCGCTCGGTCG
TTCGGCTGCGGCGAGCGGTATCAGCTCACTCAAAGGCGGTAATACGGTTATCCACAGAATCAGGGGATAA
CGCAGGAAAGAACATGTGAGCAAAAGGCCAGCAAAAGGCCAGGAACCGTAAAAAGGCCGCGTTGCTGGCG
TTTTTCCATAGGCTCCGCCCCCCTGACGAGCATCACAAAAATCGACGCTCAAGTCAGAGGTGGCGAAACC
CGACAGGACTATAAAGATACCAGGCGTTTCCCCCTGGAAGCTCCCTCGTGCGCTCTCCTGTTCCGACCCT
GCCGCTTACCGGATACCTGTCCGCCTTTCTCCCTTCGGGAAGCGTGGCGCTTTCTCATAGCTCACGCTGT
AGGTATCTCAGTTCGGTGTAGGTCGTTCGCTCCAAGCTGGGCTGTGTGCACGAACCCCCCGTTCAGCCCG
ACCGCTGCGCCTTATCCGGTAACTATCGTCTTGAGTCCAACCCGGTAAGACACGACTTATCGCCACTGGC
AGCAGCCACTGGTAACAGGATTAGCAGAGCGAGGTATGTAGGCGGTGCTACAGAGTTCTTGAAGTGGTGG
CCTAACTACGGCTACACTAGAAGAACAGTATTTGGTATCTGCGCTCTGCTGAAGCCAGTTACCTTCGGAA
AAAGAGTTGGTAGCTCTTGATCCGGCAAACAAACCACCGCTGGTAGCGGTGGTTTTTTTGTTTGCAAGCA
GCAGATTACGCGCAGAAAAAAAGGATCTCAAGAAGATCCTTTGATCTTTTCTACGGGGTCTGACGCTCAG
TGGAACGAAAACTCACGTTAAGGGATTTTGGTCATGAGATTATCAAAAAGGATCTTCACCTAGATCCTTT
TAAATTAAAAATGAAGTTTTAAATCAATCTAAAGTATATATGAGTAAACTTGGTCTGACAGTTACCAATG
CTTAATCAGTGAGGCACCTATCTCAGCGATCTGTCTATTTCGTTCATCCATAGTTGCCTGACTCCCCGTC
GTGTAGATAACTACGATACGGGAGGGCTTACCATCTGGCCCCAGTGCTGCAATGATACCGCGAGACCCAC
GCTCACCGGCTCCAGATTTATCAGCAATAAACCAGCCAGCCGGAAGGGCCGAGCGCAGAAGTGGTCCTGC
AACTTTATCCGCCTCCATCCAGTCTATTAATTGTTGCCGGGAAGCTAGAGTAAGTAGTTCGCCAGTTAAT
AGTTTGCGCAACGTTGTTGCCATTGCTACAGGCATCGTGGTGTCACGCTCGTCGTTTGGTATGGCTTCAT
TCAGCTCCGGTTCCCAACGATCAAGGCGAGTTACATGATCCCCCATGTTGTGCAAAAAAGCGGTTAGCTC
CTTCGGTCCTCCGATCGTTGTCAGAAGTAAGTTGGCCGCAGTGTTATCACTCATGGTTATGGCAGCACTG
CATAATTCTCTTACTGTCATGCCATCCGTAAGATGCTTTTCTGTGACTGGTGAGTACTCAACCAAGTCAT
TCTGAGAATAGTGTATGCGGCGACCGAGTTGCTCTTGCCCGGCGTCAATACGGGATAATACCGCGCCACA
TAGCAGAACTTTAAAAGTGCTCATCATTGGAAAACGTTCTTCGGGGCGAAAACTCTCAAGGATCTTACCG
CTGTTGAGATCCAGTTCGATGTAACCCACTCGTGCACCCAACTGATCTTCAGCATCTTTTACTTTCACCA
GCGTTTCTGGGTGAGCAAAAACAGGAAGGCAAAATGCCGCAAAAAAGGGAATAAGGGCGACACGGAAATG
TTGAATACTCATACTCTTCCTTTTTCAATATTATTGAAGCATTTATCAGGGTTATTGTCTCATGAGCGGA
TACATATTTGAATGTATTTAGAAAAATAAACAAATAGGGGTTCCGCGCACATTTCCCCGAAAAGTGCCAC
CTAAATTGTAAGCGTTAATATTTTGTTAAAATTCGCGTTAAATTTTTGTTAAATCAGCTCATTTTTTAAC
CAATAGGCCGAAATCGGCAAAATCCCTTATAAATCAAAAGAATAGACCGAGATAGGGT
[37 nt withheld, positions 4819-4855]
AAAGAACGTGGACTCCAACGTCAAAGG
[49 nt withheld, positions 4883-4931]
T
[91 nt withheld, positions 4933-5023]
G
[124 nt withheld, positions 5025-5148]
CCCATTCGCCATTCAGGCTGCGCAACTGTTGGGAAGGGCGATCGGTGCGGGCCTCTTCGCTATTACGCCA
GCTGCGCGCTCGCTCGCTCACTGAGGCCGCCCGGGCAAAGCCCGGGCGTCGGGCGACCTTTGGTCGCCCG
GCCTCAGTGAGCGAGCGAGCGCGCAGAGAGGGAGTGGCCAACTCCATCACTAGGGGTTCCTTGTAGTTAA
TGATTAACCCGCCATGCTACTTATCTACGTAGCCATGCTCTAGGAAGAGTACCATTGACGTCAATAATGA
CGTATGTTCCCATAGTAACGCCAATAGGGACTTTCCATTGACGTCAATGGGTGGAGTATTTACGGTAAAC
TGCCCACTTGGCAGTACATCAAGTGTATCATATGCCAAGTACGCCCCCTATTGACGTCAATGACGGTAAA
TGGCCCGCCTGGCATTATGCCCAGTACATGACCTTATGGGACTTTCCTACTTGGCAGTACATCTACGTAT
TAGTCATCGCTATTACCATGGTCGAGGTGAGCCCCACGTTCTGCTTCACTCTCCCCATCTCCCCCCCCTC
CCCACCCCCAATTTTGTATTTATTTATTTTTTAATTATTTTGTGCAGCGATGGGGGCGGGGGGGGGGGGG
GGGCGCGCGCCGGGGGGGGGGGGGGGGGGSGGGGGGSGGGGSGGGGSGRGGCGGAGAGGKGCGGCGGCAG
CCAATCAGAGCGGCGCGCTCCGAAAGTTTCCTTTTATGGCGAGGCGGCGGCGGCGGCGGCCCTATAAAAA
GCGAAGCGCGCGGCGGGCGGGAGTCGCTGCGCGCTGCCTTCGCCCCGTGCCCCGCTCCGCCGCCGCCTCG
CGCCGCCCGCCCCGGCTCTGACTGACCGCGTTACTCCCACAGGTGAGCGGGCGGGACGGCCCTTCTCCTC
CGGGCTGTAATTAGCGCTTGGTTTAATGACGGCTTGTTTCTTTTCTGTGGCTGCGTGAAAGCCTTGAGGG
GCTCCGGGAGGGCCCTTTGTGCGGGGGGAGCGGCTCGGGGCTGTCCGCGGGGGGACGGCTGCCTTCGGGG
GGGACGGGGCAGGGCGGGGTTCGGCTTCTGGCGTGTGACCGGCGGCTCTAGAGCCTCTGCTAACCATGTT
CATGCCTTCTTCTTTTTCCTACAGCTCCTGGGCAACGTGCTGGTTATTGTGCTGTCTCATCATTTTGGCA
AAGAATTGGATCC
Features (pLannotate 1.2.2; 20 found; start..end, strand, type, name):
      7..387     +  CDS            HyPerRed (fragment): red fluorescent genetically encoded indicator for H2O2 ()
    427..879     +  CDS            HaloTag® (fragment): modified bacterial dehalogenase that forms covalent bonds with chloroalkane derivatives
    934..1356    +  CDS            dhaA (fragment): DHAA_PSEPV - Experimental evidence at protein level: Swiss-Prot protein existence level 1. Catalyzes hydrolytic cleavage of carbon-halogen bonds in halogenated aliphatic compounds, leading to the formation of the corresponding primary alcohols, halide ions and protons. Has a broad substrate specificity, as it is able to dehalogenate mono- and di- chlorinated and brominated alkanes (up to at least C10), and the two isomers of 1,3-dichloropropene to 3-chloroallyl alcohol; the highest activity was found with 1,2-dibromoethane, while no activity was observed with the analog 1,2-dichloroethane. Fro
   1371..1650    +  CDS            HyPerRed (fragment): red fluorescent genetically encoded indicator for H2O2 ()
   1663..2251    +  misc_feature   WPRE: woodchuck hepatitis virus posttranscriptional regulatory element
   2294..2415    -  polyA_signal   SV40 poly(A) signal: SV40 polyadenylation signal
   2438..2506    -  CDS            large T antigen (fragment): large T antigen from SV40 (simian virus 40)
   2577..2710    +  repeat_region  AAV2 ITR: inverted terminal repeat of adeno-associated virus serotype 2 inverted
   2704..2760    -  CDS            lacI (fragment): lac repressor; lacI; The lac repressor binds to the lac operator to inhibit transcription in E. coli. This inhibition can be relieved by adding lactose or isopropyl-β-D-thiogalactopyranoside (IPTG).
   2943..3531    -  rep_origin     ori: high-copy-number ColE1/pMB1/pBR322/pUC origin of replication
   3702..4562    -  CDS            AmpR: β-lactamase; bla; confers resistance to ampicillin, carbenicillin, and related antibiotics
   4563..4667    -  promoter       AmpR promoter: bla
   4720..5148    -  rep_origin     f1 ori (sequence partly withheld): f1 bacteriophage origin of replication; arrow indicates direction of (+) strand synthesis
   5153..5222    -  CDS            lacZα (fragment): LacZα fragment of β-galactosidase; lacZ fragment
   5217..5349    -  repeat_region  AAV2 ITR (fragment): inverted terminal repeat of adeno-associated virus serotype 2 inverted
   5410..5658    +  enhancer       CMV enhancer (fragment): human cytomegalovirus immediate early enhancer
   5660..5937    +  promoter       chicken β-actin promoter: No description available
   5938..6073    +  intron         hybrid intron (fragment): hybrid between chicken β-actin (CBA) and minute virus of mice (MMV) introns (Gray et al., 2011)
   6162..6292    +  intron         chimeric intron (fragment): chimera between introns from chicken β-actin and rabbit β-globin
   6290..1       +  CDS            HBB (fragment) (across the origin): HBB_LEPEU - Experimental evidence at protein level: Swiss-Prot protein existence level 1. Involved in oxygen transport from the lung to the various peripheral tissues. From Lepus europaeus (European hare).
