[The description below was written by a language model from this plasmid's Addgene catalogue record and pLannotate feature annotations shown in this document.]
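Description:
AAV2_CAG_oROS-HT_WPRE is a 6,351 bp AAV transfer plasmid for mammalian expression of oROS-HT, a genetically encoded chemigenetic far-red sensor for hydrogen peroxide. The expression cassette lies between two AAV2 inverted terminal repeats, which are the cis elements needed to replicate the intervening DNA and package it into recombinant AAV particles when the rep, cap and helper functions are supplied separately. Outside the ITRs, the bacterial backbone carries a ColE1/pUC-type origin, an f1 phage origin, and the β-lactamase gene with its own promoter for ampicillin selection. The catalogue entry lists the plasmid as low copy even though the annotated origin is of the pUC type. It also specifies a recombination-deficient propagation strain, a common choice for keeping ITRs stable.

Transcription is driven by the CAG promoter, annotated here as a CMV enhancer fragment, the chicken β-actin promoter and chicken β-actin/rabbit β-globin chimeric intron sequence. The small rabbit-type β-globin hit spanning the sequence origin probably belongs to this promoter's 3′ end. The coding region is annotated as two HyPerRed-like fragments flanking two HaloTag/dhaA dehalogenase fragments. This pattern suggests a HaloTag-derived reporter domain inserted within a peroxide-sensing domain, and the E. coli species listing would fit a bacterial origin for the sensing portion, though the record does not spell out the design. HaloTag covalently binds chloroalkane ligands, so fluorescence depends on an added dye ligand, which is why the sensor is called chemigenetic. A WPRE downstream of the coding sequence enhances transcript stability and expression, followed by an SV40 polyadenylation signal. The construct is intended for real-time imaging of H2O2 dynamics, by direct transfection or AAV-mediated delivery.
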