Addgene plasmid #216414: AAV2_CAG_oROS-HT_WPRE
Purpose: Encodes the genetically encoded, chemigenetic fluorescent peroxide sensor oROS-HT in AAV viral vectors
Depositing lab: Andre Berndt. Depositing organization: University of Washington. Publication: Far-red and sensitive sensor for monitoring real time H2O2 dynamics with subcellular resolution and in multi-parametric imaging applications. Lee J.D., Nguyen A., Jin Z.R., Moghadasi A., Gibbs C.E., Wait S.J., Evitts K.M., Asencio A., Bremner S.B., Zuniga S., Chavan V., Williams A., Smith N., Regnier M., Young J.E., Mack D., Nance E., Boyle P.M., Berndt A.. bioRxiv 2024.02.06.579232 10.1101/2024.02.06.579232.
Backbone
  Vector backbone: AAV
  Total vector size (bp): 6351
  Vector type: Mammalian Expression, AAV
Growth in bacteria
  Bacterial resistance: Ampicillin, 100 μg/mL
  Growth temperature: 30°C
  Growth strain: NEB Stable
  Copy number: Low Copy
Gene/Insert
  Gene/Insert name: oROS-HT
  Species: E.Coli
  Promoter: CAG
  Cloning method: Gibson Cloning
  Sequencing primers: 5′ atgaagacgatcatcgccctgagc
Terms and licenses: Academic/Nonprofit Terms; Industry Terms: Not Available to Industry
Depositor comments: Please visit https://pubmed.ncbi.nlm.nih.gov/38352381/ for bioRxiv preprint.
How to cite: AAV2_CAG_oROS-HT_WPRE was a gift from Andre Berndt (Addgene plasmid # 216414 ; http://n2t.net/addgene:216414 ; RRID:Addgene_216414)
